>Addgene plasmid #22423 | pCSDest | depositor full sequence | sequence record 10309 | Author sequence
CGCCATTCTGCCTGGGGACGTCGGAGCAAGCTTGATTTAGGTGACACTATAGAATACAAGCTACTTGTTC
TTTTTGCAGGATCCCATCGATTCGAATTCAAGGATCAACAAGTTTGTACAAAAAAGCTGAACGAGAAACG
TAAAATGATATAAATATCAATATATTAAATTAGATTTTGCATAAAAAACAGACTACATAATACTGTAAAA
CACAACATATCCAGTCATATTGGCGGCCGCATTAGGCACCCCAGGCTTTACACTTTATGCTTCCGGCTCG
TATAATGTGTGGATTTTGAGTTAGGATCCGTCGAGATTTTCAGGAGCTAAGGAAGCTAAAATGGAGAAAA
AAATCACTGGATATACCACCGTTGATATATCCCAATGGCATCGTAAAGAACATTTTGAGGCATTTCAGTC
AGTTGCTCAATGTACCTATAACCAGACCGTTCAGCTGGATATTACGGCCTTTTTAAAGACCGTAAAGAAA
AATAAGCACAAGTTTTATCCGGCCTTTATTCACATTCTTGCCCGCCTGATGAATGCTCATCCGGAATTCC
GTATGGCAATGAAAGACGGTGAGCTGGTGATATGGGATAGTGTTCACCCTTGTTACACCGTTTTCCATGA
GCAAACTGAAACGTTTTCATCGCTCTGGAGTGAATACCACGACGATTTCCGGCAGTTTCTACACATATAT
TCGCAAGATGTGGCGTGTTACGGTGAAAACCTGGCCTATTTCCCTAAAGGGTTTATTGAGAATATGTTTT
TCGTCTCAGCCAATCCCTGGGTGAGTTTCACCAGTTTTGATTTAAACGTGGCCAATATGGACAACTTCTT
CGCCCCCGTTTTCACCATGGGCAAATATTATACGCAAGGCGACAAGGTGCTGATGCCGCTGGCGATTCAG
GTTCATCATGCCGTTTGTGATGGCTTCCATGTCGGCAGAATGCTTAATGAATTACAACAGTACTGCGATG
AGTGGCAGGGCGGGGCGTAAAGATCTGGATCCGGCTTACTAAAAGCCAGATAACAGTATGCGTATTTGCG
CGCTGATTTTTGCGGTATAAGAATATATACTGATATGTATACCCGAAGTATGTCAAAAAGAGGTATGCTA
TGAAGCAGCGTATTACAGTGACAGTTGACAGCGACAGCTATCAGTTGCTCAAGGCATATATGATGTCAAT
ATCTCCGGTCTGGTAAGCACAACCATGCAGAATGAAGCCCGTCGTCTGCGTGCCGAACGCTGGAAAGCGG
AAAATCAGGAAGGGATGGCTGAGGTCGCCCGGTTTATTGAAATGAACGGCTCTTTTGCTGACGAGAACAG
GGGCTGGTGAAATGCAGTTTAAGGTTTACACCTATAAAAGAGAGAGCCGTTATCGTCTGTTTGTGGATGT
ACAGAGTGATATTATTGACACGCCCGGGCGACGGATGGTGATCCCCCTGGCCAGTGCACGTCTGCTGTCA
GATAAAGTCTCCCGTGAACTTTACCCGGTGGTGCATATCGGGGATGAAAGCTGGCGCATGATGACCACCG
ATATGGCCAGTGTGCCGGTCTCCGTTATCGGGGAAGAAGTGGCTGATCTCAGCCACCGCGAAAATGACAT
CAAAAACGCCATTAACCTGATGTTCTGGGGAATATAAATGTCAGGCTCCCTTATACACAGCCAGTCTGCA
GGTCGACCATAGTGACTGGATATGTTGTGTTTTACAGTATTATGTAGTCTGTTTTTTATGCAAAATCTAA
TTTAATATATTGATATTTATATCATTTTACGTTTCTCGTTCAGCTTTCTTGTACAAAGTGGTTGATCCTC
TCGAGCCTCTAGAACTATAGTGAGTCGTATTACGTAGATCCAGACATGATAAGATACATTGATGAGTTTG
GACAAACCACAACTAGAATGCAGTGAAAAAAATGCTTTATTTGTGAAATTTGTGATGCTATTGCTTTATT
TGTAACCATTATAAGCTGCAATAAACAAGTTAACAACAACAATTGCATTCATTTTATGTTTCAGGTTCAG
GGGGAGGTGTGGGAGGTTTTTTAATTCGCGGCCGCGGCGCCAATGCATTGGGCCCGGTACCCAGCTTTTG
TTCCCTTTAGTGAGGGTTAATTGCGCGCTTGGCGTAATCATGGTCATAGCTGTTTCCTGTGTGAAATTGT
TATCCGCTCACAATTCCACACAACATACGAGCCGGAAGCATAAAGTGTAAAGCCTGGGGTGCCTAATGAG
TGAGCTAACTCACATTAATTGCGTTGCGCTCACTGCCCGCTTTCCAGTCGGGAAACCTGTCGTGCCAGCT
GCATTAATGAATCGGCCAACGCGCGGGGAGAGGCGGTTTGCGTATTGGGCGCTCTTCCGCTTCCTCGCTC
ACTGACTCGCTGCGCTCGGTCGTTCGGCTGCGGCGAGCGGTATCAGCTCACTCAAAGGCGGTAATACGGT
TATCCACAGAATCAGGGGATAACGCAGGAAAGAACATGTGAGCAAAAGGCCAGCAAAAGGCCAGGAACCG
TAAAAAGGCCGCGTTGCTGGCGTTTTTCCATAGGCTCCGCCCCCCTGACGAGCATCACAAAAATCGACGC
TCAAGTCAGAGGTGGCGAAACCCGACAGGACTATAAAGATACCAGGCGTTTCCCCCTGGAAGCTCCCTCG
TGCGCTCTCCTGTTCCGACCCTGCCGCTTACCGGATACCTGTCCGCCTTTCTCCCTTCGGGAAGCGTGGC
GCTTTCTCATAGCTCACGCTGTAGGTATCTCAGTTCGGTGTAGGTCGTTCGCTCCAAGCTGGGCTGTGTG
CACGAACCCCCCGTTCAGCCCGACCGCTGCGCCTTATCCGGTAACTATCGTCTTGAGTCCAACCCGGTAA
GACACGACTTATCGCCACTGGCAGCAGCCACTGGTAACAGGATTAGCAGAGCGAGGTATGTAGGCGGTGC
TACAGAGTTCTTGAAGTGGTGGCCTAACTACGGCTACACTAGAAGGACAGTATTTGGTATCTGCGCTCTG
CTGAAGCCAGTTACCTTCGGAAAAAGAGTTGGTAGCTCTTGATCCGGCAAACAAACCACCGCTGGTAGCG
GTGGTTTTTTTGTTTGCAAGCAGCAGATTACGCGCAGAAAAAAAGGATCTCAAGAAGATCCTTTGATCTT
TTCTACGGGGTCTGACGCTCAGTGGAACGAAAACTCACGTTAAGGGATTTTGGTCATGAGATTATCAAAA
AGGATCTTCACCTAGATCCTTTTAAATTAAAAATGAAGTTTTAAATCAATCTAAAGTATATATGAGTAAA
CTTGGTCTGACAGTTACCAATGCTTAATCAGTGAGGCACCTATCTCAGCGATCTGTCTATTTCGTTCATC
CATAGTTGCCTGACTCCCCGTCGTGTAGATAACTACGATACGGGAGGGCTTACCATCTGGCCCCAGTGCT
GCAATGATACCGCGAGACCCACGCTCACCGGCTCCAGATTTATCAGCAATAAACCAGCCAGCCGGAAGGG
CCGAGCGCAGAAGTGGTCCTGCAACTTTATCCGCCTCCATCCAGTCTATTAATTGTTGCCGGGAAGCTAG
AGTAAGTAGTTCGCCAGTTAATAGTTTGCGCAACGTTGTTGCCATTGCTACAGGCATCGTGGTGTCACGC
TCGTCGTTTGGTATGGCTTCATTCAGCTCCGGTTCCCAACGATCAAGGCGAGTTACATGATCCCCCATGT
TGTGCAAAAAAGCGGTTAGCTCCTTCGGTCCTCCGATCGTTGTCAGAAGTAAGTTGGCCGCAGTGTTATC
ACTCATGGTTATGGCAGCACTGCATAATTCTCTTACTGTCATGCCATCCGTAAGATGCTTTTCTGTGACT
GGTGAGTACTCAACCAAGTCATTCTGAGAATAGTGTATGCGGCGACCGAGTTGCTCTTGCCCGGCGTCAA
TACGGGATAATACCGCGCCACATAGCAGAACTTTAAAAGTGCTCATCATTGGAAAACGTTCTTCGGGGCG
AAAACTCTCAAGGATCTTACCGCTGTTGAGATCCAGTTCGATGTAACCCACTCGTGCACCCAACTGATCT
TCAGCATCTTTTACTTTCACCAGCGTTTCTGGGTGAGCAAAAACAGGAAGGCAAAATGCCGCAAAAAAGG
GAATAAGGGCGACACGGAAATGTTGAATACTCATACTCTTCCTTTTTCAATATTATTGAAGCATTTATCA
GGGTTATTGTCTCATGAGCGGATACATATTTGAATGTATTTAGAAAAATAAACAAATAGGGGTTCCGCGC
ACATTTCCCCGAAAAGTGCCACCTAAATTGTAAGCGTTAATATTTTGTTAAAATTCGCGTTAAATTTTTG
TTAAATCAGCTCATTTTTTAACCAATAGGCCGAAATCGGCAAAATCCCTTATAAATCAAAAGAATAGACC
GAGATAGGGT
[37 nt withheld, positions 4421-4457]
AAAGAACGTGGACTCCAACGTCAAAGG
[49 nt withheld, positions 4485-4533]
T
[91 nt withheld, positions 4535-4625]
G
[124 nt withheld, positions 4627-4750]
CCCATTCGCCATTCAGGCTGCGCAACTGTTGGGAAGGGCGATCGGTGCGGGCCTCTTCGCTATTACGCCA
GTCGACCATAGCCAATTCAATATGGCGTATATGGACTCATGCCAATTCAATATGGTGGATCTGGACCTGT
GCCAATTCAATATGGCGTATATGGACTCGTGCCAATTCAATATGGTGGATCTGGACCCCAGCCAATTCAA
TATGGCGGACTTGGCACCATGCCAATTCAATATGGCGGACTTGGCACTGTGCCAACTGGGGAGGGGTCTA
CTTGGCACGGTGCCAAGTTTGAGGAGGGGTCTTGGCCCTGTGCCAAGTCCGCCATATTGAATTGGCATGG
TGCCAATAATGGCGGCCATATTGGCTATATGCCAGGATCAATATATAGGCAATATCCAATATGGCCCTAT
GCCAATATGGCTATTGGCCAGGTTCAATACTATGTATTGGCCCTATGCCATATAGTATTCCATATATGGG
TTTTCCTATTGACGTAGATAGCCCCTCCCAATGGGCGGTCCCATATACCATATATGGGGCTTCCTAATAC
CGCCCATAGCCACTCCCCCATTGACGTCAATGGTCTCTATATATGGTCTTTCCTATTGACGTCATATGGG
CGGTCCTATTGACGTATATGGCGCCTCCCCCATTGACGTCAATTACGGTAAATGGCCCGCCTGGCTCAAT
GCCCATTGACGTCAATAGGACCACCCACCATTGACGTCAATGGGATGGCTCATTGCCCATTCATATCCGT
TCTCACGCCCCCTATTGACGTCAATGACGGTAAATGGCCCACTTGGCAGTACATCAATATCTATTAATAG
TAACTTGGCAAGTACATTACTATTGGAAGGACGCCAGGGTACATTGGCAGTACTCCCATTGACGTCAATG
GCGGTAAATGGCCCGCGATGGCTGCCAAGTACATCCCCATTGACGTCAATGGGGAGGGGCAATGACGCAA
ATGGGCGTTCCATTGACGTAAATGGGCGGTAGGCGTGCCTAATGGGAGGTCTATATAAGCAATGCTCGTT
TAGGGAAC
Features (pLannotate 1.2.2; 21 found; start..end, strand, type, name):
     35..53      +  promoter       SP6 promoter: promoter for bacteriophage SP6 RNA polymerase
    108..227     +  protein_bind   attR1: mutant version of attR; recombination site for the Gateway® LR reaction LR Clonase™
    257..287     +  promoter       lac UV5 promoter: E. coli lac promoter with an "up" mutation
    311..340     +  promoter       cat promoter (fragment): promoter of the E. coli cat gene encoding chloramphenicol acetyltransferase
    341..1000    +  CDS            CmR: chloramphenicol acetyltransferase; cat; confers resistance to chloramphenicol
   1179..1337    +  CDS            ccdA (fragment): CCDA_ECO57 - Also known as H, letA. Experimental evidence at protein level: Swiss-Prot protein existence level 1. Antitoxin component of a type II toxin-antitoxin (TA) system which inhibits the post-segregational killing (PSK) of plasmid-free cells, also referred to as a plasmid addiction system. Binds to and blocks the activity of CcdB; will also remove bound CcdB protein from the CcdB-GyrA complex by forming a CcdA-CcdB complex, a process termed rejuvenation. Functions as a transcriptional corepressor for the ccdAB operon, repression also requires CcdB (By similarity). From Escherichia coli
   1342..1644    +  CDS            ccdB: CCDB_ECOLI - Also known as G, letB, letD. Experimental evidence at protein level: Swiss-Prot protein existence level 1. Toxic component of a type II toxin-antitoxin (TA) system, functioning in plasmid maintainence. Responsible for the post- segregational killing (PSK) of plasmid-free cells, also referred to as a plasmid addiction system. Half-life of over 2 hours. Cell killing by CcdB is accompanied by filamentation, defects in chromosome and plasmid segregation, defects in cell division, formation of anucleate cells, decreased DNA synthesis and plasmid loss. Interferes with the activity of DN
   1688..1812    -  protein_bind   attR2: mutant version of attR; recombination site for the Gateway® LR reaction LR Clonase™
   1835..1852    -  promoter       T7 promoter (fragment): promoter for bacteriophage T7 RNA polymerase
   1857..1991    -  polyA_signal   SV40 poly(A) signal: SV40 polyadenylation signal
   2104..2122    -  promoter       T3 promoter: promoter for bacteriophage T3 RNA polymerase
   2167..2183    -  protein_bind   lac operator: The lac repressor binds to the lac operator to inhibit transcription in E. coli. This inhibition can be relieved by adding lactose or isopropyl-β-D-thiogalactopyranoside (IPTG). lac repressor encoded by lacI
   2191..2221    -  promoter       lac promoter: promoter for the E. coli lac operon
   2236..2257    -  protein_bind   CAP binding site: CAP binding activates transcription in the presence of cAMP. E. coli catabolite activator protein
   2270..2362    -  CDS            lacI (fragment): lac repressor; lacI; The lac repressor binds to the lac operator to inhibit transcription in E. coli. This inhibition can be relieved by adding lactose or isopropyl-β-D-thiogalactopyranoside (IPTG).
   2545..3133    -  rep_origin     ori: high-copy-number ColE1/pMB1/pBR322/pUC origin of replication
   3304..4164    -  CDS            AmpR: β-lactamase; bla; confers resistance to ampicillin, carbenicillin, and related antibiotics
   4165..4269    -  promoter       AmpR promoter: bla
   4322..4750    -  rep_origin     f1 ori (sequence partly withheld): f1 bacteriophage origin of replication; arrow indicates direction of (+) strand synthesis
   4755..4821    -  CDS            lacZα (fragment): LacZα fragment of β-galactosidase; lacZ fragment
   4824..5808    +  promoter       CMV IE94 promoter: enhancer/promoter region of simian cytomegalovirus major immediate early transcription unit IE94
