[The description below was written by a language model from this plasmid's Addgene catalogue record and pLannotate feature annotations shown in this document.]
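Description:
pCSDest is an empty Gateway destination vector built on the pCS2+ expression backbone, made by cutting pCS2+ with StuI and ligating in the Reading Frame B Gateway conversion cassette. The full plasmid is 5,808 bp. It carries no gene of interest; it is meant to receive a coding sequence from an entry clone through an LR recombination reaction. It comes from a set of Gateway-compatible vectors developed for analysing gene function in zebrafish.

The Gateway cassette lies between attR1 and attR2 and contains a chloramphenicol acetyltransferase gene (CmR) with its own promoter, a ccdA fragment, and the ccdB toxin gene. Because ccdB kills ordinary E. coli, the unrecombined vector must be grown in a ccdB-tolerant strain. After LR recombination the cassette is replaced by the insert, so ccdB provides counter-selection against parental plasmid. Upstream of attR1, the simian CMV IE94 enhancer/promoter is followed by an SP6 promoter. This pCS2+ arrangement allows both direct expression from the plasmid in vertebrate cells or embryos and in vitro transcription of sense mRNA with SP6 polymerase, for example for embryo injection. An SV40 polyadenylation signal lies downstream of attR2. A partial T7 promoter and a T3 promoter face back toward the insert on the opposite strand.

The plasmid replicates from a high-copy ColE1/pUC-type origin and is selected with ampicillin through β-lactamase, with chloramphenicol as a second selection while the cassette is present. An f1 origin and remnants of lac regulatory and lacZα sequences are also present from the parental backbone.
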