Addgene plasmid #22423: pCSDest
Purpose: (Empty Backbone)
Depositing lab: Nathan Lawson. Depositing organization: University of Massachusetts, Worcester. Publication: Gateway compatible vectors for analysis of gene function in the zebrafish. Villefranc JA, Amigo J, Lawson ND. Dev Dyn. 2007 Nov . 236(11):3077-87. 10.1002/dvdy.21354 PubMed 17948311.
Backbone
  Vector backbone: pCS2+
  Backbone size (bp): 5808
Growth in bacteria
  Bacterial resistance: Chloramphenicol and Ampicillin, 25 & 100 μg/mL
  Growth temperature: 37°C
  Growth strain: ccdB Survival
  Growth instructions: ccdB Survival
  Copy number: Unknown
Gene/Insert
  Gene/Insert name: None
  Cloning method: Restriction Enzyme; 5′ cloning site StuI (unknown if destroyed); 3′ cloning site StuI (unknown if destroyed)
  Sequencing primers: 5′ CMV-F, SP6; 3′ T3
Terms and licenses: Academic/Nonprofit Terms; Industry Terms: Not Available to Industry
Depositor comments: pCS2+ was digested with Stu I and ligated with the Reading Frame B Gateway cassette
How to cite: pCSDest was a gift from Nathan Lawson (Addgene plasmid # 22423 ; http://n2t.net/addgene:22423 ; RRID:Addgene_22423)
