>Addgene plasmid #22423 | pCSDest | addgene partial sequence | sequence record 28641 | 22423 with T3
CCATGCATTGGCGCCGCGGCCGCGAAATTAAAAAACCTCCCACACCTCCCCCTGAACCTGAAACATAAAA
TGAATGCAATTGTTGTTGTTAACTTGTTTATTGCAGCTTATAATGGTTACAAATAAAGCAATAGCATCAC
AAATTTCACAAATAAAGCATTTTTTTCACTGCATTCTAGTTGTGGTTTGTCCAAACTCATCAATGTATCT
TATCATGTCTGGATCTACGTAATACGACTCACTATAGTTCTAGAGGCTCGAGAGGATCAACCACTTTGTA
CAAGAAAGCTGAACGAGAAACGTAAAATGATATAAATATCAATATATTAAATTAGATTTTGCATAAAAAA
CAGACTACATAATACTGTAAAACACAACATATCCAGTCACTATGGTCGACCTGCAGACTGGCTGTGTATA
AGGGAGCCTGACATTTATATTCCCCAGAACATCAGGTTAATGGCGTTTTTGATGTCATTTTCGCGGTGGC
TGAGATCAGCCACTTCTTCCCCGATAACGGAGACCGGCACACTGGCCATATCGGTGGTCATCATGCGCCA
GCTTTCATCCCCGATATGCACCACCGGGTAAAGTTCACGGGAGACTTTATCTGACAGCAGACGTGCACTG
GCCAGGGGGATCACCATCCGTCGCCCGGGCGTGTCAATAATATCACTCGGTACATCCACNAACAGACGAT
AACGGCTCTCTCTTTTATAGGTGTAAACCTTAACTGCATTTCCCAG
